Addgene plasmid #32781: pEGFP-TYR
Depositing lab: Ruth Halaban. Depositing organization: Yale University. Publication: Endoplasmic reticulum retention is a common defect associated with tyrosinase-negative albinism. Halaban R, Svedine S, Cheng E, Smicun Y, Aron R, Hebert DN. Proc Natl Acad Sci U S A. 2000 May 23;97(11):5889-94. 10.1073/pnas.97.11.5889 PubMed 10823941.
Backbone
  Vector backbone: pEGFP-N
  Backbone manufacturer: Clontech
  Backbone size w/o insert (bp): 4700
  Vector type: Mammalian Expression
  Selectable markers: Neomycin (select with G418)
Growth in bacteria
  Bacterial resistance: Kanamycin, 50 μg/mL
  Growth temperature: 37°C
  Growth strain: DH5alpha
  Copy number: High Copy
Gene/Insert
  Gene/Insert name: Tyrosinase
  Species: H. sapiens (human)
  Entrez Gene: TYR (a.k.a. ATN, CMM8, OCA1, OCA1A, OCAIA, SHEP3)
  Promoter: CMV
  Tag / fusion protein: EGFP (C terminal on backbone)
  Cloning method: Restriction Enzyme; 5′ cloning site none (unknown if destroyed); 3′ cloning site none (unknown if destroyed)
  Sequencing primers: 5′ CMV forward; 3′ EGFP_N
Terms and licenses: Academic/Nonprofit Terms; Industry Terms: Not Available to Industry
How to cite: pEGFP-TYR was a gift from Ruth Halaban (Addgene plasmid # 32781 ; http://n2t.net/addgene:32781 ; RRID:Addgene_32781)
