[The description below was written by a language model from this plasmid's Addgene catalogue record and pLannotate feature annotations shown in this document.]
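Description:
pEGFP-TYR is a mammalian expression plasmid built on the Clontech pEGFP-N backbone, carrying the human tyrosinase (TYR) coding sequence placed upstream of EGFP so that tyrosinase is produced with a C-terminal fluorescent tag. The deposited sequence is 6,424 bp. Transcription is driven by the human cytomegalovirus immediate-early enhancer and promoter. The TYR open reading frame sits between two remnants of the multiple cloning site, followed by EGFP and the SV40 polyadenylation signal. The annotation shows a gap of roughly 140 nt between the end of the annotated TYR reading frame and the start of EGFP. The record does not give the restriction sites used for cloning, so the exact junction and linker cannot be described from the information available.

The plasmid replicates at high copy in E. coli from a pUC-type ColE1 origin, and it also carries an f1 phage origin for single-stranded DNA production. A single Tn5 NeoR/KanR gene serves both hosts. A bacterial bla promoter drives it for kanamycin selection in bacteria, while the adjacent SV40 enhancer/early promoter and the HSV TK polyadenylation signal allow G418 selection of stably transfected mammalian cells. Short hits to large T antigen, ble and the bGH poly(A) signal are small fragments, probably backbone remnants or annotation matches rather than functional elements.

Tyrosinase is the copper-containing oxidase that catalyses the rate-limiting first steps of melanin synthesis, and its gene is linked to oculocutaneous albinism type 1. The associated publication concerns endoplasmic reticulum retention of tyrosinase in tyrosinase-negative albinism. This is consistent with using the EGFP fusion to follow tyrosinase expression, trafficking and subcellular localisation in transfected cells.
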