Features (pLannotate 1.2.2; 16 found; start..end, strand, type, name):
     61..364     +  enhancer       CMV enhancer: human cytomegalovirus immediate early enhancer
    365..568     +  promoter       CMV promoter: human cytomegalovirus (CMV) immediate early promoter
    591..634     +  misc_feature   MCS (fragment): multiple cloning site
    643..2229    +  CDS            TYR: TYRO_HUMAN - Experimental evidence at protein level: Swiss-Prot protein existence level 1. This is a copper-containing oxidase that functions in the formation of pigments such as melanins and other polyphenolic compounds (By similarity). Catalyzes the initial and rate limiting step in the cascade of reactions leading to melanin production from tyrosine (By similarity). In addition to hydroxylating tyrosine to DOPA (3,4- dihydroxyphenylalanine), also catalyzes the oxidation of DOPA to DOPA- quinone, and possibly the oxidation of DHI (5,6-dihydroxyindole) to indole-5,6 quinone (By similarity). F
   2323..2356    +  misc_feature   MCS (fragment): multiple cloning site
   2370..3089    +  CDS            EGFP: the original enhanced GFP (Yang et al., 1996) mammalian codon-optimized
   3106..3189    +  CDS            large T antigen (fragment): large T antigen from SV40 (simian virus 40)
   3212..3333    +  polyA_signal   SV40 poly(A) signal: SV40 polyadenylation signal
   3367..3795    -  rep_origin     f1 ori (sequence partly withheld): f1 bacteriophage origin of replication; arrow indicates direction of (+) strand synthesis
   3822..3926    +  promoter       AmpR promoter: bla
   3928..4285    +  promoter       SV40 promoter: SV40 enhancer and early promoter
   4320..5114    +  CDS            NeoR/KanR: aminoglycoside phosphotransferase from Tn5; aph(3')-II (or nptII); confers resistance to neomycin, kanamycin, and G418 (Geneticin®)
   5135..5287    +  CDS            ble (fragment): BLE_KLEPN - Experimental evidence at protein level: Swiss-Prot protein existence level 1. Binding protein with a strong affinity to the bleomycin family of antibiotics. Binds to CL990; an antimitotic-antibiotic compound. From Klebsiella pneumoniae.
   5346..5393    +  polyA_signal   HSV TK poly(A) signal: herpes simplex virus thymidine kinase polyadenylation signal (Cole and Stacy, 1985)
   5484..5500    -  polyA_signal   bGH poly(A) signal (fragment): bovine growth hormone polyadenylation signal
   5722..6310    +  rep_origin     ori: high-copy-number ColE1/pMB1/pBR322/pUC origin of replication
>Addgene plasmid #32781 | pEGFP-TYR | depositor full sequence | sequence record 76121 | pEGFP-TYR sequence 6424 bps
TAGTTATTAATAGTAATCAATTACGGGGTCATTAGTTCATAGCCCATATATGGAGTTCCGCGTTACATAA
CTTACGGTAAATGGCCCGCCTGGCTGACCGCCCAACGACCCCCGCCCATTGACGTCAATAATGACGTATG
TTCCCATAGTAACGCCAATAGGGACTTTCCATTGACGTCAATGGGTGGAGTATTTACGGTAAACTGCCCA
CTTGGCAGTACATCAAGTGTATCATATGCCAAGTACGCCCCCTATTGACGTCAATGACGGTAAATGGCCC
GCCTGGCATTATGCCCAGTACATGACCTTATGGGACTTTCCTACTTGGCAGTACATCTACGTATTAGTCA
TCGCTATTACCATGGTGATGCGGTTTTGGCAGTACATCAATGGGCGTGGATAGCGGTTTGACTCACGGGG
ATTTCCAAGTCTCCACCCCATTGACGTCAATGGGAGTTTGTTTTGGCACCAAAATCAACGGGACTTTCCA
AAATGTCGTAACAACTCCGCCCCATTGACGCAAATGGGCGGTAGGCGTGTACGGTGGGAGGTCTATATAA
GCAGAGCTGGTTTAGTGAACCGTCAGATCCGCTAGCGCTACCGGACTCAGATCTCGAGCTCAAGCTTCGA
ATTCCGGGAAGAATGCTCCTGGCTGTTTTGTACTGCCTGCTGTGGAGTTTCCAGACCTCCGCTGGCCATT
TCCCTAGAGCCTGTGTCTCCTCTAAGAACCTGATGGAGAAGGAATGCTGTCCACCGTGGAGCGGGGACAG
GAGTCCCTGTGGCCAGCTTTCAGGCAGAGGTTCCTGTCAGAATATCCTTCTGTCCAATGCACCACTTGGG
CCTCAATTTCCCTTCACAGGGGTGGATGACCGGGAGTCGTGGCCTTCCGTCTTTTATAATAGGACCTGCC
AGTGCTCTGGCAACTTCATGGGATTCAACTGTGGAAACTGCAAGTTTGGCTTTTGGGGACCAAACTGCAC
AGAGAGACGACTCTTGGTGAGAAGAAACATCTTCGATTTGAGTGCCCCAGAGAAGGACAAATTTTTTGCC
TACCTCACTTTAGCAAAGCATACCATCAGCTCAGACTATGTCATCCCCATAGGGACCTATGGCCAAATGA
AAAATGGATCAACACCCATGTTTAACGACATCAATATTTATGACCTCTTTGTCTGGATCCATTATTATGT
GTCAATGGATGCACTGCTTGGGGGATATGAAATCTGGAGAGACATTGATTTTGCCCATGAAGCACCAGCT
TTTCTGCCTTGGCATAGACTCTTCTTGTTGCGGTGGGAACAAGAAATCCAGAAGCTGACAGGAGATGAAA
ACTTCACTATTCCATATTGGGACTGGCGGGATGCAGAAAAGTGTGACATTTGCACAGATGAGTACATGGG
AGGTCAGCACCCCACAAATCCTAACTTACTCAGCCCAGCATCATTCTTCTCCTCTTGGCAGATTGTCTGT
AGCCGATTGGAGGAGTACAACAGCCATCAGTCTTTATGCAATGGAACGCCCGAGGGACCTTTACGGCGTA
ATCCTGGAAACCATGACAAATCCAGAACCCCAAGGCTCCCCTCTTCAGCTGATGTAGAATTTTGCCTGAG
TTTGACCCAATATGAATCTGGTTCCATGGATAAAGCTGCCAATTTCAGCTTTAGAAATACACTGGAAGGA
TTTGCTAGTCCACTTACTGGGATAGCGGATGCCTCTCAAAGCAGCATGCACAATGCCTTGCACATCTATA
TGAATGGAACAATGTCCCAGGTACAGGGATCTGCCAACGATCCTATCTTCCTTCTTCACCATGCATTTGT
TGACAGTATTTTTGAGCAGTGGCTCCGAAGGCACCGTCCTCTTCAAGAAGTTTATCCAGAAGCCAATGCA
CCCATTGGACATAACCGGGAATCCTACATGGTTCCTTTTATACCACTGTACAGAAATGGTGATTTCTTTA
TTTCATCCAAAGATCTGGGCTATGACTATAGCTATCTACAAGATTCAGACCCAGACTCTTTTCAAGACTA
CATTAAGTCCTATTTGGAACAAGCGAGTCGGATCTGGTCATGGCTCCTTGGGGCGGCGATGGTAGGGGCC
GTCCTCACTGCCCTGCTGGCAGGGCTTGTGAGCTTGCTGTGTCGTCACAAGAGAAAGCAGCTTCCTGAAG
AAAAGCAGCCACTCCTCATGGAGAAAGAGGATTACCACAGCTTGTATCAGAGCCATTTATAAAAGGCTTA
GGCAATAGAGTAGGGCCAAAAAGCCTGACCTCACTCTAACTCAAAGTAATGTCCAGGTTCCCAGAGAATA
TCTGCTGGTATTTTCTGCAGTCGACGGTACCGCGGGCCCGGGATCCACCGGTCGCCACCATGGTGAGCAA
GGGCGAGGAGCTGTTCACCGGGGTGGTGCCCATCCTGGTCGAGCTGGACGGCGACGTAAACGGCCACAAG
TTCAGCGTGTCCGGCGAGGGCGAGGGCGATGCCACCTACGGCAAGCTGACCCTGAAGTTCATCTGCACCA
CCGGCAAGCTGCCCGTGCCCTGGCCCACCCTCGTGACCACCCTGACCTACGGCGTGCAGTGCTTCAGCCG
CTACCCCGACCACATGAAGCAGCACGACTTCTTCAAGTCCGCCATGCCCGAAGGCTACGTCCAGGAGCGC
ACCATCTTCTTCAAGGACGACGGCAACTACAAGACCCGCGCCGAGGTGAAGTTCGAGGGCGACACCCTGG
TGAACCGCATCGAGCTGAAGGGCATCGACTTCAAGGAGGACGGCAACATCCTGGGGCACAAGCTGGAGTA
CAACTACAACAGCCACAACGTCTATATCATGGCCGACAAGCAGAAGAACGGCATCAAGGTGAACTTCAAG
ATCCGCCACAACATCGAGGACGGCAGCGTGCAGCTCGCCGACCACTACCAGCAGAACACCCCCATCGGCG
ACGGCCCCGTGCTGCTGCCCGACAACCACTACCTGAGCACCCAGTCCGCCCTGAGCAAAGACCCCAACGA
GAAGCGCGATCACATGGTCCTGCTGGAGTTCGTGACCGCCGCCGGGATCACTCTCGGCATGGACGAGCTG
TACAAGTAAAGCGGCCGCGACTCTAGATCATAATCAGCCATACCACATTTGTAGAGGTTTTACTTGCTTT
AAAAAACCTCCCACACCTCCCCCTGAACCTGAAACATAAAATGAATGCAATTGTTGTTGTTAACTTGTTT
ATTGCAGCTTATAATGGTTACAAATAAAGCAATAGCATCACAAATTTCACAAATAAAGCATTTTTTTCAC
TGCATTCTAGTTGTGGTTTGTCCAAACTCATCAATGTATCTTAAGGCGTAAATTGTAAGCGTTAATATTT
TGTTAAAATTCGCGTTAAATTTTTGTTAAATCAGCTCATTTTTTAACCAATAGGCCGAAATCGGCAAAAT
CCCTTATAAATCAAAAGAATAGACCGAGATAGGGT
[37 nt withheld, positions 3466-3502]
AAAGAACGTGGACTCCAACGTCAAAGG
[49 nt withheld, positions 3530-3578]
T
[91 nt withheld, positions 3580-3670]
G
[124 nt withheld, positions 3672-3795]
CAGGTGGCACTTTTCGGGGAAATGTGCGCGGAACCCCTATTTGTTTATTTTTCTAAATACATTCAAATAT
GTATCCGCTCATGAGACAATAACCCTGATAAATGCTTCAATAATATTGAAAAAGGAAGAGTCCTGAGGCG
GAAAGAACCAGCTGTGGAATGTGTGTCAGTTAGGGTGTGGAAAGTCCCCAGGCTCCCCAGCAGGCAGAAG
TATGCAAAGCATGCATCTCAATTAGTCAGCAACCAGGTGTGGAAAGTCCCCAGGCTCCCCAGCAGGCAGA
AGTATGCAAAGCATGCATCTCAATTAGTCAGCAACCATAGTCCCGCCCCTAACTCCGCCCATCCCGCCCC
TAACTCCGCCCAGTTCCGCCCATTCTCCGCCCCATGGCTGACTAATTTTTTTTATTTATGCAGAGGCCGA
GGCCGCCTCGGCCTCTGAGCTATTCCAGAAGTAGTGAGGAGGCTTTTTTGGAGGCCTAGGCTTTTGCAAA
GATCGATCAAGAGACAGGATGAGGATCGTTTCGCATGATTGAACAAGATGGATTGCACGCAGGTTCTCCG
GCCGCTTGGGTGGAGAGGCTATTCGGCTATGACTGGGCACAACAGACAATCGGCTGCTCTGATGCCGCCG
TGTTCCGGCTGTCAGCGCAGGGGCGCCCGGTTCTTTTTGTCAAGACCGACCTGTCCGGTGCCCTGAATGA
ACTGCAAGACGAGGCAGCGCGGCTATCGTGGCTGGCCACGACGGGCGTTCCTTGCGCAGCTGTGCTCGAC
GTTGTCACTGAAGCGGGAAGGGACTGGCTGCTATTGGGCGAAGTGCCGGGGCAGGATCTCCTGTCATCTC
ACCTTGCTCCTGCCGAGAAAGTATCCATCATGGCTGATGCAATGCGGCGGCTGCATACGCTTGATCCGGC
TACCTGCCCATTCGACCACCAAGCGAAACATCGCATCGAGCGAGCACGTACTCGGATGGAAGCCGGTCTT
GTCGATCAGGATGATCTGGACGAAGAGCATCAGGGGCTCGCGCCAGCCGAACTGTTCGCCAGGCTCAAGG
CGAGCATGCCCGACGGCGAGGATCTCGTCGTGACCCATGGCGATGCCTGCTTGCCGAATATCATGGTGGA
AAATGGCCGCTTTTCTGGATTCATCGACTGTGGCCGGCTGGGTGTGGCGGACCGCTATCAGGACATAGCG
TTGGCTACCCGTGATATTGCTGAAGAGCTTGGCGGCGAATGGGCTGACCGCTTCCTCGTGCTTTACGGTA
TCGCCGCTCCCGATTCGCAGCGCATCGCCTTCTATCGCCTTCTTGACGAGTTCTTCTGAGCGGGACTCTG
GGGTTCGAAATGACCGACCAAGCGACGCCCAACCTGCCATCACGAGATTTCGATTCCACCGCCGCCTTCT
ATGAAAGGTTGGGCTTCGGAATCGTTTTCCGGGACGCCGGCTGGATGATCCTCCAGCGCGGGGATCTCAT
GCTGGAGTTCTTCGCCCACCCTAGGGGGAGGCTAACTGAAACACGGAAGGAGACAATACCGGAAGGAACC
CGCGCTATGACGGCAATAAAAAGACAGAATAAAACGCACGGTGTTGGGTCGTTTGTTCATAAACGCGGGG
TTCGGTCCCAGGGCTGGCACTCTGTCGATACCCCACCGAGACCCCATTGGGGCCAATACGCCCGCGTTTC
TTCCTTTTCCCCACCCCACCCCCCAAGTTCGGGTGAAGGCCCAGGGCTCGCAGCCAACGTCGGGGCGGCA
GGCCCTGCCATAGCCTCAGGTTACTCATATATACTTTAGATTGATTTAAAACTTCATTTTTAATTTAAAA
GGATCTAGGTGAAGATCCTTTTTGATAATCTCATGACCAAAATCCCTTAACGTGAGTTTTCGTTCCACTG
AGCGTCAGACCCCGTAGAAAAGATCAAAGGATCTTCTTGAGATCCTTTTTTTCTGCGCGTAATCTGCTGC
TTGCAAACAAAAAAACCACCGCTACCAGCGGTGGTTTGTTTGCCGGATCAAGAGCTACCAACTCTTTTTC
CGAAGGTAACTGGCTTCAGCAGAGCGCAGATACCAAATACTGTCCTTCTAGTGTAGCCGTAGTTAGGCCA
CCACTTCAAGAACTCTGTAGCACCGCCTACATACCTCGCTCTGCTAATCCTGTTACCAGTGGCTGCTGCC
AGTGGCGATAAGTCGTGTCTTACCGGGTTGGACTCAAGACGATAGTTACCGGATAAGGCGCAGCGGTCGG
GCTGAACGGGGGGTTCGTGCACACAGCCCAGCTTGGAGCGAACGACCTACACCGAACTGAGATACCTACA
GCGTGAGCTATGAGAAAGCGCCACGCTTCCCGAAGGGAGAAAGGCGGACAGGTATCCGGTAAGCGGCAGG
GTCGGAACAGGAGAGCGCACGAGGGAGCTTCCAGGGGGAAACGCCTGGTATCTTTATAGTCCTGTCGGGT
TTCGCCACCTCTGACTTGAGCGTCGATTTTTGTGATGCTCGTCAGGGGGGCGGAGCCTATGGAAAAACGC
CAGCAACGCGGCCTTTTTACGGTTCCTGGCCTTTTGCTGGCCTTTTGCTCACATGTTCTTTCCTGCGTTA
TCCCCTGATTCTGTGGATAACCGTATTACCGCCATGCAT
