>Addgene plasmid #32781 | pEGFP-TYR | addgene partial sequence | sequence record 38954 | pBR322ori-F 5'-GGGAAACGCCTGGTATCTTT-3'
CGTCGATTTTTGTGATGCTCGTCAGGGGGGCGGAGCCTATGGAAAAACGCCAGCAACGCGGCCTTTTTAC
GGTTCCTGGCCTTTTGCTGGCCTTTTGCTCACATGTTCTTTCCTGCGTTATCCCCTGATTCTGTGGATAA
CCGTATTACCGCCATGCATTAGTTATTAATAGTAATCAATTACGGGGTCATTAGTTCATAGCCCATATAT
GGAGTTCCGCGTTACATAACTTACGGTAAATGGCCCGCCTGGCTGACCGCCCAACGACCCCCGCCCATTG
ACGTCAATAATGACGTATGTTCCCATAGTAACGCCAATAGGGACTTTCCATTGACGTCAATGGGTGGAGT
ATTTACGGTAAACTGCCCACTTGGCAGTACATCAAGTGTATCATATGCCAAGTACGCCCCCTATTGACGT
CAATGACGGTAAATGGCCCGCCTGGCATTATGCCCAGTACATGACCTTATGGGACTTTCCTACTTGGCAG
TACATCTACGTATTAGTCATCGCTATTACCATGGTGATGCGGTTTTGGCAGTACATCAATGGGCGTGGAT
AGCGGTTTGACTCACGGGGATTTCCAAGTCTCCACCCCATTGACGTCAATGGGAGTTTGTTTTGGCACCA
AAATCAACGGGACTTTCCAAAATGTCGTAACAACTCCGCCCCATTGACGCAAATGGGCGGTAGGCGTGTA
CGGTGGGAGGTCTATATAAGCAGAGCTGGTTTAGTGAACCGTCAGATCCGCTAGCGCTACCGGACTCAGA
TCTCGAGCTCAAGCTTCGAATTCCGGGAAGAATGCTCCTGGCTGTTTTGTACTGCCTGCTGTGGAGTTTC
CAGACCTCCGCTGG
