>Addgene plasmid #32781 | pEGFP-TYR | addgene partial sequence | sequence record 38956 | EGFP-N 5'-CGTCGCCGTCCAGCTCGACCAG-3'
TTGCTCACCATGGTGGCGACCGGTGGATCCCGGGCCCGCGGTACCGTCGACTGCAGATGGCTCTGATACA
AGCTGTGGTAATCCTCTTTCTCCATGAGGAGTGGCTGCTTTTCTTCAGGAAGCTGCTTTCTCTTGTGACG
ACACAGCAAGCTCACAAGCCCTGCCAGCAGGGCAGTGAGGACGGCCCCTACCATCGCCGCCCCAAGGAGC
CATGACCAGATCCGACTCGCTTGTTCCAAATAGGACTTAATGTAGTCTTGAAAAGAGTCTGGGTCTGAAT
CTTGTAGATAGCTATAGTCATAGCCCAGATCTTTGGATGAAATAAAGAAATCACCATTTCTGTACAGTGG
TATAAAAGGAACCATGTAGGATTCCCGGTTATGTCCAATGGGTGCATTGGCTTCTGGATAAACTTCTTGA
AGAGGACGGTGCCTTCGGAGCCACTGCTCAAAAATACTGTCAACAAATGCATGGTGAAGAAGGAAGATAG
GATCGTTGGCAGATCCCTGTACCTGGGACATTGTTCCATTCATATAGATGTGCAAGGCATTGTGCATGCT
GCTTTGAGAGGCATCCGCTATCCCAGTAAGTGGACTA
